>Addgene plasmid #82515 | pTRIPZ (M)-HT-Cbx7 | depositor full sequence | sequence record 156790 | pTRIPZ (M) HT-Cbx7
TGGAAGGGCTAATTCACTCCCAAAGAAGACAAGATATCCTTGATCTGTGGATCTACCACACACAAGGCTA
CTTCCCTGATTAGCAGAACTACACACCAGGGCCAGGGGTCAGATATCCACTGACCTTTGGATGGTGCTAC
AAGCTAGTACCAGTTGAGCCAGATAAGGTAGAAGAGGCCAATAAAGGAGAGAACACCAGCTTGTTACACC
CTGTGAGCCTGCATGGGATGGATGACCCGGAGAGAGAAGTGTTAGAGTGGAGGTTTGACAGCCGCCTAGC
ATTTCATCACGTGGCCCGAGAGCTGCATCCGGAGTACTTCAAGAACTGCTGATATCGAGCTTGCTACAAG
GGACTTTCCGCTGGGGACTTTCCAGGGAGGCGTGGCCTGGGCGGGACTGGGGAGTGGCGAGCCCTCAGAT
CCTGCATATAAGCAGCTGCTTTTTGCCTGTACTGGGTCTCTCTGGTTAGACCAGATCTGAGCCTGGGAGC
TCTCTGGCTAACTAGGGAACCCACTGCTTAAGCCTCAATAAAGCTTGCCTTGAGTGCTTCAAGTAGTGTG
TGCCCGTCTGTTGTGTGACTCTGGTAACTAGAGATCCCTCAGACCCTTTTAGTCAGTGTGGAAAATCTCT
AGCAGTGGCGCCCGAACAGGGACTTGAAAGCGAAAGGGAAACCAGAGGAGCTCTCTCGACGCAGGACTCG
GCTTGCTGAAGCGCGCACGGCAAGAGGCGAGGGGCGGCGACTGGTGAGTACGCCAAAAATTTTGACTAGC
GGAGGCTAGAAGGAGAGAGATGGGTGCGAGAGCGTCAGTATTAAGCGGGGGAGAATTAGATCGCGATGGG
AAAAAATTCGGTTAAGGCCAGGGGGAAAGAAAAAATATAAATTAAAACATATAGTATGGGCAAGCAGGGA
GCTAGAACGATTCGCAGTTAATCCTGGCCTGTTAGAAACATCAGAAGGCTGTAGACAAATACTGGGACAG
CTACAACCATCCCTTCAGACAGGATCAGAAGAACTTAGATCATTATATAATACAGTAGCAACCCTCTATT
GTGTGCATCAAAGGATAGAGATAAAAGACACCAAGGAAGCTTTAGACAAGATAGAGGAAGAGCAAAACAA
AAGTAAGACCACCGCACAGCAAGCGGCCGGCCGCTGATCTTCAGACCTGGAGGAGGAGATATGAGGGACA
ATTGGAGAAGTGAATTATATAAATATAAAGTAGTAAAAATTGAACCATTAGGAGTAGCACCCACCAAGGC
AAAGAGAAGAGTGGTGCAGAGAGAAAAAAGAGCAGTGGGAATAGGAGCTTTGTTCCTTGGGTTCTTGGGA
GCAGCAGGAAGCACTATGGGCGCAGCGTCAATGACGCTGACGGTACAGGCCAGACAATTATTGTCTGGTA
TAGTGCAGCAGCAGAACAATTTGCTGAGGGCTATTGAGGCGCAACAGCATCTGTTGCAACTCACAGTCTG
GGGCATCAAGCAGCTCCAGGCAAGAATCCTGGCTGTGGAAAGATACCTAAAGGATCAACAGCTCCTGGGG
ATTTGGGGTTGCTCTGGAAAACTCATTTGCACCACTGCTGTGCCTTGGAATGCTAGTTGGAGTAATAAAT
CTCTGGAACAGATTTGGAATCACACGACCTGGATGGAGTGGGACAGAGAAATTAACAATTACACAAGCTT
AATACACTCCTTAATTGAAGAATCGCAAAACCAGCAAGAAAAGAATGAACAAGAATTATTGGAATTAGAT
AAATGGGCAAGTTTGTGGAATTGGTTTAACATAACAAATTGGCTGTGGTATATAAAATTATTCATAATGA
TAGTAGGAGGCTTGGTAGGTTTAAGAATAGTTTTTGCTGTACTTTCTATAGTGAATAGAGTTAGGCAGGG
ATATTCACCATTATCGTTTCAGACCCACCTCCCAACCCCGAGGGGACCCGACAGGCCCGAAGGAATAGAA
GAAGAAGGTGGAGAGAGAGACAGAGACAGATCCATTCGATTAGTGAACGGATCGGCACTGCGTGCGCCAA
TTCTGCAGACAAATGGCAGTATTCATCCACAATTTTAAAAGAAAAGGGGGGATTGGGGGGTACAGTGCAG
GGGAAAGAATAGTAGACATAATAGCAACAGACATACAAACTAAAGAATTACAAAAACAAATTACAAAAAT
TCAAAATTTTCGGGTTTATTACAGGGACAGCAGAGATCCAGTTTGGTTAGTACCGGGCCCGCTCTAGTCC
GGAATCAGTCCTGCTCCTCGGCCACGAAGTGCACGCAGTTGCCGGCCGGGTCGCGCAGGGCGAACTCCCG
CCCCCACGGCTGCTCGCCGATCTCGGTCATGGCCGGCCCGGAGGCGTCCCGGAAGTTCGTGGACACGACC
TCCGACCACTCGGCGTACAGCTCGTCCAGGCCGCGCACCCACACCCAGGCCAGGGTGTTGTCCGGCACCA
CCTGGTCCTGGACCGCGCTGATGAACAGGGTCACGTCGTCCCGGACCACACCGGCGAAGTCGTCCTCCAC
GAAGTCCCGGGAGAACCCGAGCCGGTCGGTCCAGAACTCGACCGCTCCGGCGACGTCGCGCGCGGTGAGC
ACCGGAACGGCACTGGTCAACTTGGCCATGGTGGCCCTCCTATAGTGAGTCGTATTATACTATGCCGATA
TACTATGCCGATGATTAATTGTCAACACGTGCTGCAGGTCCGAGGTTCTAGACGAGTTTACTCCCTATCA
GTGATAGAGAACGATGTCGAGTTTACTCCCTATCAGTGATAGAGAACGTATGTCGAGTTTACTCCCTATC
AGTGATAGAGAACGTATGTCGAGTTTACTCCCTATCAGTGATAGAGAACGTATGTCGAGTTTATCCCTAT
CAGTGATAGAGAACGTATGTCGAGTTTACTCCCTATCAGTGATAGAGAACGTATGTCGAGGTAGGCGTGT
ACGGTGGGAGGCCTATATAAGCAGAGCTCGTTTAGTGAACCGTCAGATCGCACCGGTCCGCTCGAGGGCC
ACCATGGCAGAAATCGGTACTGGCTTTCCATTCGACCCCCATTATGTGGAAGTCCTGGGCGAGCGCATGC
ACTACGTCGATGTTGGTCCGCGCGATGGCACCCCTGTGCTGTTCCTGCACGGTAACCCGACCTCCTCCTA
CGTGTGGCGCAACATCATCCCGCATGTTGCACCGACCCATCGCTGCATTGCTCCAGACCTGATCGGTATG
GGCAAATCCGACAAACCAGACCTGGGTTATTTCTTCGACGACCACGTCCGCTTCATGGATGCCTTCATCG
AAGCCCTGGGTCTGGAAGAGGTCGTCCTGGTCATTCACGACTGGGGCTCCGCTCTGGGTTTCCACTGGGC
CAAGCGCAATCCAGAGCGCGTCAAAGGTATTGCATTTATGGAGTTCATCCGCCCTATCCCGACCTGGGAC
GAATGGCCAGAATTTGCCCGCGAGACCTTCCAGGCCTTCCGCACCACCGACGTCGGCCGCAAGCTGATCA
TCGATCAGAACGTTTTTATCGAGGGTACGCTGCCGATGGGTGTCGTCCGCCCGCTGACTGAAGTCGAGAT
GGACCATTACCGCGAGCCGTTCCTGAATCCTGTTGACCGCGAGCCACTGTGGCGCTTCCCAAACGAGCTG
CCAATCGCCGGTGAGCCAGCGAACATCGTCGCGCTGGTCGAAGAATACATGGACTGGCTGCACCAGTCCC
CTGTCCCGAAGCTGCTGTTCTGGGGCACCCCAGGCGTTCTGATCCCACCGGCCGAAGCCGCTCGCCTGGC
CAAAAGCCTGCCTAACTGCAAGGCTGTGGACATCGGCCCGGGTCTGAATCTGCTGCAAGAAGACAACCCG
GACCTGATCGGCAGCGAGATCGCGCGCTGGCTGTCGACGCTCGAGATTTCCGGCGCGAATTCACTTGCTA
TGGAGCTGTCAGCCATCGGCGAGCAGGTGTTCGCCGTGGAGAGCATCCGGAAGAAGCGCGTGCGGAAGGG
TAAAGTCGAGTATCTGGTGAAGTGGAAAGGATGGCCCCCAAAGTACAGCACGTGGGAGCCAGAAGAGCAC
ATCTTGGACCCCCGCCTCGTCATGGCCTACGAGGAGAAGGAGGAGAGAGACCGAGCATCGGGGTATAGGA
AGAGAGGTCCGAAACCCAAGCGGCTTCTGCTGCAGCGGCTGTACAGCATGGACCTGCGGAGCTCCCACAA
GGCCAAGGGCAAGGAGAAGCTCTGCTTCTCCCTGACGTGCCCACTCGGCAGCGGGAGCCCTGAGGGGGTG
GTCAAGGCGGGGGCACCTGAGCTGGTGGACAAGGGCCCCTTGGTGCCCACCCTGCCCTTCCCGCTCCGCA
AGCCCCGAAAGGCCCACAAGTACCTGCGGCTCTCGCGCAAGAAGTTCCCGCCCCGCGGGCCCAACCTGGA
GAGCCACAGCCATCGACGGGAGCTCTTCCTGCAGGAGCCACCGGCCCCAGACGTCCTGCAGGCGGCTGGC
GAGTGGGAGCCTGCTGCGCAGCCCCCTGAAGAGGAGGCAGATGCCGACCTGGCCGAGGGGCCCCCTCCCT
GGACACCTGCGCTCCCCTCAAGTGAGGTGACCGTGACCGACATCACCGCCAACTCCATCACCGTCACCTT
CCGCGAGGCCCAGGCAGCTGAGGGCTTCTTCCGAGACCGCAGTGGGAAGTTCTGAGCGGACGCGTGGCCT
CCGCGCCGGGTTTTGGCGCCTCCCGCGGGCGCCCCCCTCCTCACGGCGAGCGCTGCCACGTCAGACGAAG
GGCGCAGCGAGCGTCCTGATCCTTCCGCCCGGACGCTCAGGACAGCGGCCCGCTGCTCATAAGACTCGGC
CTTAGAACCCCAGTATCAGCAGAAGGACATTTTAGGACGGGACTTGGGTGACTCTAGGGCACTGGTTTTC
TTTCCAGAGAGCGGAACAGGCGAGGAAAAGTAGTCCCTTCTCGGCGATTCTGCGGAGGGATCTCCGTGGG
GCGGTGAACGCCGATGATTATATAAGGACGCGCCGGGTGTGGCACAGCTAGTTCCGTCGCAGCCGGGATT
TGGGTCGCGGTTCTTGTTTGTGGATCGCTGTGATCGTCACTTGGTGAGTAGCGGGCTGCTGGGCTGGCCG
GGGCTTTCGTGGCCGCCGGGCCGCTCGGTGGGACGGAAGCGTGTGGAGAGACCGCCAAGGGCTGTAGTCT
GGGTCCGCGAGCAAGGTTGCCCTGAACTGGGGGTTGGGGGGAGCGCAGCAAAATGGCGGCTGTTCCCGAG
TCTTGAATGGAAGACGCTTGTGAGGCGGGCTGTGAGGTCGTTGAAACAAGGTGGGGGGCATGGTGGGCGG
CAAGAACCCAAGGTCTTGAGGCCTTCGCTAATGCGGGAAAGCTCTTATTCGGGTGAGATGGGCTGGGGCA
CCATCTGGGGACCCTGACGTGAAGTTTGTCACTGACTGGAGAACTCGGTTTGTCGTCTGTTGCGGGGGCG
GCAGTTATGGCGGTGCCGTTGGGCAGTGCACCCGTACCTTTGGGAGCGCGCGCCCTCGTCGTGTCGTGAC
GTCACCCGTTCTGTTGGCTTATAATGCAGGGTGGGGCCACCTGCCGGTAGGTGTGCGGTAGGCTTTTCTC
CGTCGCAGGACGCAGGGTTCGGGCCTAGGGTAGGCTCTCCTGAATCGACAGGCGCCGGACCTCTGGTGAG
GGGAGGGATAAGTGAGGCGTCAGTTTCTTTGGTCGGTTTTATGTACCTATCTTCTTAAGTAGCTGAAGCT
CCGGTTTTGAACTATGCGCTCGGGGTTGGCGAGTGTGTTTTGTGAAGTTTTTTAGGCACCTTTTGAAATG
TAATCATTTGGGTCAATATGTAATTTTCAGTGTTAGACTAGTAAATTGTCCGCTAAATTCTGGCCGTTTT
TGGCTTTTTTGTTAGACGCTAGCGGATCCGCCACCATGTCTAGGCTGGACAAGAGCAAAGTCATAAACGG
AGCTCTGGAATTACTCAATGGTGTCGGTATCGAAGGCCTGACGACAAGGAAACTCGCTCAAAAGCTGGGA
GTTGAGCAGCCTACCCTGTACTGGCACGTGAAGAACAAGCGGGCCCTGCTCGATGCCCTGCCAATCGAGA
TGCTGGACAGGCATCATACCCACTTCTGCCCCCTGGAAGGCGAGTCATGGCAAGACTTTCTGCGGAACAA
CGCCAAGTCATACCGCTGTGCTCTCCTCTCACATCGCGACGGGGCTAAAGTGCATCTCGGCACCCGCCCA
ACAGAGAAACAGTACGAAACCCTGGAAAATCAGCTCGCGTTCCTGTGTCAGCAAGGCTTCTCCCTGGAGA
ACGCACTGTACGCTCTGTCCGCCGTGGGCCACTTTACACTGGGCTGCGTATTGGAGGAACAGGAGCATCA
AGTAGCAAAAGAGGAAAGAGAGACACCTACCACCGATTCTATGCCCCCACTTCTGAGACAAGCAATTGAG
CTGTTCGACCGGCAGGGAGCCGAACCTGCCTTCCTTTTCGGCCTGGAACTAATCATATGTGGCCTGGAGA
AACAGCTAAAGTGCGAAAGCGGCGGGCCGACCGACGCCCTTGACGATTTTGACTTAGACATGCTCCCAGC
CGATGCCCTTGACGATTTTGACCTTGACATGCTCCCCGGGTAAGGATCCGCGGCCGCAAATTCCGCCCCT
CTCCCTCCCCCCCCCCTAACGTTACTGGCCGAAGCCGCTTGGAATAAGGCCGGTGTGCGTTTGTCTATAT
GTTATTTTCCACCATATTGCCGTCTTTTGGCAATGTGAGGGCCCGGAAACCTGGCCCTGTCTTCTTGACG
AGCATTCCTAGGGGTCTTTCCCCTCTCGCCAAAGGAATGCAAGGTCTGTTGAATGTCGTGAAGGAAGCAG
TTCCTCTGGAAGCTTCTTGAAGACAAACAACGTCTGTAGCGACCCTTTGCAGGCAGCGGAACCCCCCACC
TGGCGACAGGTGCCTCTGCGGCCAAAAGCCACGTGTATAAGATACACCTGCAAAGGCGGCACAACCCCAG
TGCCACGTTGTGAGTTGGATAGTTGTGGAAAGAGTCAAATGGCTCTCCTCAAGCGTATTCAACAAGGGGC
TGAAGGATGCCCAGAAGGTACCCCATTGTATGGGATCTGATCTGGGGCCTCGGTGCACATGCTTTACATG
TGTTTAGTCGAGGTTAAAAAAACGTCTAGGCCCCCCGAACCACGGGGACGTGGTTTTCCTTTGAAAAACA
CGATAATACCATGGCCACCGAGTACAAGCCCACGGTGCGCCTCGCCACCCGCGACGACGTCCCCCGGGCC
GTACGCACCCTCGCCGCCGCGTTCGCCGACTACCCCGCCACGCGCCACACCGTCGACCCGGACCGCCACA
TCGAGCGGGTCACCGAGCTGCAAGAACTCTTCCTCACGCGCGTCGGGCTCGACATCGGCAAGGTGTGGGT
CGCGGACGACGGCGCCGCGGTGGCGGTCTGGACCACGCCGGAGAGCGTCGAAGCGGGGGCGGTGTTCGCC
GAGATCGGCTCGCGCATGGCCGAGTTGAGCGGTTCCCGGCTGGCCGCGCAGCAACAGATGGAAGGCCTCC
TGGCGCCGCACCGGCCCAAGGAGCCCGCGTGGTTCCTGGCCACCGTCGGCGTCTCGCCCGACCACCAGGG
CAAGGGTCTGGGCAGCGCCGTCGTGCTCCCCGGAGTGGAGGCGGCCGAGCGCGCTGGGGTGCCCGCCTTC
CTGGAGACCTCCGCGCCCCGCAACCTCCCCTTCTACGAGCGGCTCGGCTTCACCGTCACCGCCGACGTCG
AGGTGCCCGAAGGACCGCGCACCTGGTGCATGACCCGCAAGCCCGGTGCCTGAGTTCGCGTCTGGAACAA
TCAACCTCTGGATTACAAAATTTGTGAAAGATTGACTGGTATTCTTAACTATGTTGCTCCTTTTACGCTA
TGTGGATACGCTGCTTTAATGCCTTTGTATCATGCTATTGCTTCCCGTATGGCTTTCATTTTCTCCTCCT
TGTATAAATCCTGGTTGCTGTCTCTTTATGAGGAGTTGTGGCCCGTTGTCAGGCAACGTGGCGTGGTGTG
CACTGTGTTTGCTGACGCAACCCCCACTGGTTGGGGCATTGCCACCACCTGTCAGCTCCTTTCCGGGACT
TTCGCTTTCCCCCTCCCTATTGCCACGGCGGAACTCATCGCCGCCTGCCTTGCCCGCTGCTGGACAGGGG
CTCGGCTGTTGGGCACTGACAATTCCGTGGTGTTGTCGGGGAAGCTGACGTCCTTTCCATGGCTGCTCGC
CTGTGTTGCCACCTGGATTCTGCGCGGGACGTCCTTCTGCTACGTCCCTTCGGCCCTCAATCCAGCGGAC
CTTCCTTCCCGCGGCCTGCTGCCGGCTCTGCGGCCTCTTCCGCGTCTTCGCCTTCGCCCTCAGACGAGTC
GGATCTCCCTTTGGGCCGCCTCCCCGCCTGGAATTAATTCTGCAGTCGAGACCTAGAAAAACATGGAGCA
ATCACAAGTAGCAATACAGCAGCTACCAATGCTGATTGTGCCTGGCTAGAAGCACAAGAGGAGGAGGAGG
TGGGTTTTCCAGTCACACCTCAGGTACCTTTAAGACCAATGACTTACAAGGCAGCTGTAGATCTTAGCCA
CTTTTTAAAAGAAAAGAGGGGACTGGAAGGGCTAATTCACTCCCAACGAAGACAAGATCTGCTTTTTGCT
TGTACTGGGTCTCTCTGGTTAGACCAGATCTGAGCCTGGGAGCTCTCTGGCTAACTAGGGAACCCACTGC
TTAAGCCTCAATAAAGCTTGCCTTGAGTGCTTCAAGTAGTGTGTGCCCGTCTGTTGTGTGACTCTGGTAA
CTAGAGATCCCTCAGACCCTTTTAGTCAGTGTGGAAAATCTCTAGCAGTAGTAGTTCATGTCATCTTATT
ATTCAGTATTTATAACTTGCAAAGAAATGAATATCAGAGAGTGAGAGGCCTTGACATTGTTTAAACCCGC
TGATCAGCCTCGACTGTGCCTTCTAGTTGCCAGCCATCTGTTGTTTGCCCCTCCCCCGTGCCTTCCTTGA
CCCTGGAAGGTGCCACTCCCACTGTCCTTTCCTAATAAAATGAGGAAATTGCATCGCATTGTCTGAGTAG
GTGTCATTCTATTCTGGGGGGTGGGGTGGGGCAGGACAGCAAGGGGGAGGATTGGGAAGACAATAGCAGG
CATGCTGGGGATGCGGTGGGCTCTATGGCTTCTGAGGCGGAAAGAACCAGCTGGGGCTCTAGGGGGTATC
CCC
[124 nt withheld, positions 9244-9367]
C
[91 nt withheld, positions 9369-9459]
A
[49 nt withheld, positions 9461-9509]
CCTTTGACGTTGGAGTCCACGTTCTTT
[37 nt withheld, positions 9537-9573]
ACCCTATCTCGGTCTATTCTTTTGATTTATAAGGGATTTTGCCGATTTCGGCCTATTGGTTAAAAAATGA
GCTGATTTAACAAAAATTTAACGCGAATTAATTCTGTGGAATGTGTGTCAGTTAGGGTGTGGAAAGTCCC
CAGGCTCCCCAGCAGGCAGAAGTATGCAAAGCATGCATCTCAATTAGTCAGCAACCAGGTGTGGAAAGTC
CCCAGGCTCCCCAGCAGGCAGAAGTATGCAAAGCATGCATCTCAATTAGTCAGCAACCATAGTCCCGCCC
CTAACTCCGCCCATCCCGCCCCTAACTCCGCCCAGTTCCGCCCATTCTCCGCCCCATGGCTGACTAATTT
TTTTTATTTATGCAGAGGCCGAGGCCGCCTCTGCCTCTGAGCTATTCCAGAAGTAGTGAGGAGGCTTTTT
TGGAGGCCTAGGCTTTTGCAAAAAGCTCCCGGGAGCTTGTATATCCATTTTCGGATCTGATCAGCACGTG
ATGAAAAAGCCTGAACTCACCGCGACGTCTGTCGAGAAGTTTCTGATCGAAAAGTTCGACAGCGTCTCCG
ACCTGATGCAGCTCTCGGAGGGCGAAGAATCTCGTGCTTTCAGCTTCGATGTAGGAGGGCGTGGATATGT
CCTGCGGGTAAATAGCTGCGCCGATGGTTTCTACAAAGATCGTTATGTTTATCGGCACTTTGCATCGGCC
GCGCTCCCGATTCCGGAAGTGCTTGACATTGGGGAATTAATTCAGCGAGAGCCTGACCTATTGCATCTCC
CGCCGTGCACAGGGTGTCACGTTGCAAGACCTGCCTGAAACCGAACTGCCCGCTGTTCTGCAGCCGGTCG
CGGAGGCCATGGATGCGATCGCTGCGGCCGATCTTAGCCAGACGAGCGGGTTCGGCCCATTCGGACCGCA
AGGAATCGGTCAATACACTACATGGCGTGATTTCATATGCGCGATTGCTGATCCCCATGTGTATCACTGG
CAAACTGTGATGGACGACACCGTCAGTGCGTCCGTCGCGCAGGCTCTCGATGAGCTGATGCTTTGGGCCG
AGGACTGCCCCGAAGTCCGGCACCTCGTGCACGCGGATTTCGGCTCCAACAATGTCCTGACGGACAATGG
CCGCATAACAGCGGTCATTGACTGGAGCGAGGCGATGTTCGGGGATTCCCAATACGAGGTCGCCAACATC
TTCTTCTGGAGGCCGTGGTTGGCTTGTATGGAGCAGCAGACGCGCTACTTCGAGCGGAGGCATCCGGAGC
TTGCAGGATCGCCGCGGCTCCGGGCGTATATGCTCCGCATTGGTCTTGACCAACTCTATCAGAGCTTGGT
TGACGGCAATTTCGATGATGCAGCTTGGGCGCAGGGTCGATGCGACGCAATCGTCCGATCCGGAGCCGGG
ACTGTCGGGCGTACACAAATCGCCCGCAGAAGCGCGGCCGTCTGGACCGATGGCTGTGTAGAAGTACTCG
CCGATAGTGGAAACCGACGCCCCAGCACTCGTCCGAGGGCAAAGGAATAGCACGTGCTACGAGATTTCGA
TTCCACCGCCGCCTTCTATGAAAGGTTGGGCTTCGGAATCGTTTTCCGGGACGCCGGCTGGATGATCCTC
CAGCGCGGGGATCTCATGCTGGAGTTCTTCGCCCACCCCAACTTGTTTATTGCAGCTTATAATGGTTACA
AATAAAGCAATAGCATCACAAATTTCACAAATAAAGCATTTTTTTCACTGCATTCTAGTTGTGGTTTGTC
CAAACTCATCAATGTATCTTATCATGTCTGTATACCGTCGACCTCTAGCTAGAGCTTGGCGTAATCATGG
TCATAGCTGTTTCCTGTGTGAAATTGTTATCCGCTCACAATTCCACACAACATACGAGCCGGAAGCATAA
AGTGTAAAGCCTGGGGTGCCTAATGAGTGAGCTAACTCACATTAATTGCGTTGCGCTCACTGCCCGCTTT
CCAGTCGGGAAACCTGTCGTGCCAGCTGCATTAATGAATCGGCCAACGCGCGGGGAGAGGCGGTTTGCGT
ATTGGGCGCTCTTCCGCTTCCTCGCTCACTGACTCGCTGCGCTCGGTCGTTCGGCTGCGGCGAGCGGTAT
CAGCTCACTCAAAGGCGGTAATACGGTTATCCACAGAATCAGGGGATAACGCAGGAAAGAACATGTGAGC
AAAAGGCCAGCAAAAGGCCAGGAACCGTAAAAAGGCCGCGTTGCTGGCGTTTTTCCATAGGCTCCGCCCC
CCTGACGAGCATCACAAAAATCGACGCTCAAGTCAGAGGTGGCGAAACCCGACAGGACTATAAAGATACC
AGGCGTTTCCCCCTGGAAGCTCCCTCGTGCGCTCTCCTGTTCCGACCCTGCCGCTTACCGGATACCTGTC
CGCCTTTCTCCCTTCGGGAAGCGTGGCGCTTTCTCATAGCTCACGCTGTAGGTATCTCAGTTCGGTGTAG
GTCGTTCGCTCCAAGCTGGGCTGTGTGCACGAACCCCCCGTTCAGCCCGACCGCTGCGCCTTATCCGGTA
ACTATCGTCTTGAGTCCAACCCGGTAAGACACGACTTATCGCCACTGGCAGCAGCCACTGGTAACAGGAT
TAGCAGAGCGAGGTATGTAGGCGGTGCTACAGAGTTCTTGAAGTGGTGGCCTAACTACGGCTACACTAGA
AGAACAGTATTTGGTATCTGCGCTCTGCTGAAGCCAGTTACCTTCGGAAAAAGAGTTGGTAGCTCTTGAT
CCGGCAAACAAACCACCGCTGGTAGCGGTGGTTTTTTTGTTTGCAAGCAGCAGATTACGCGCAGAAAAAA
AGGATCTCAAGAAGATCCTTTGATCTTTTCTACGGGGTCTGACGCTCAGTGGAACGAAAACTCACGTTAA
GGGATTTTGGTCATGAGATTATCAAAAAGGATCTTCACCTAGATCCTTTTAAATTAAAAATGAAGTTTTA
AATCAATCTAAAGTATATATGAGTAAACTTGGTCTGACAGTTACCAATGCTTAATCAGTGAGGCACCTAT
CTCAGCGATCTGTCTATTTCGTTCATCCATAGTTGCCTGACTCCCCGTCGTGTAGATAACTACGATACGG
GAGGGCTTACCATCTGGCCCCAGTGCTGCAATGATACCGCGAGACCCACGCTCACCGGCTCCAGATTTAT
CAGCAATAAACCAGCCAGCCGGAAGGGCCGAGCGCAGAAGTGGTCCTGCAACTTTATCCGCCTCCATCCA
GTCTATTAATTGTTGCCGGGAAGCTAGAGTAAGTAGTTCGCCAGTTAATAGTTTGCGCAACGTTGTTGCC
ATTGCTACAGGCATCGTGGTGTCACGCTCGTCGTTTGGTATGGCTTCATTCAGCTCCGGTTCCCAACGAT
CAAGGCGAGTTACATGATCCCCCATGTTGTGCAAAAAAGCGGTTAGCTCCTTCGGTCCTCCGATCGTTGT
CAGAAGTAAGTTGGCCGCAGTGTTATCACTCATGGTTATGGCAGCACTGCATAATTCTCTTACTGTCATG
CCATCCGTAAGATGCTTTTCTGTGACTGGTGAGTACTCAACCAAGTCATTCTGAGAATAGTGTATGCGGC
GACCGAGTTGCTCTTGCCCGGCGTCAATACGGGATAATACCGCGCCACATAGCAGAACTTTAAAAGTGCT
CATCATTGGAAAACGTTCTTCGGGGCGAAAACTCTCAAGGATCTTACCGCTGTTGAGATCCAGTTCGATG
TAACCCACTCGTGCACCCAACTGATCTTCAGCATCTTTTACTTTCACCAGCGTTTCTGGGTGAGCAAAAA
CAGGAAGGCAAAATGCCGCAAAAAAGGGAATAAGGGCGACACGGAAATGTTGAATACTCATACTCTTCCT
TTTTCAATATTATTGAAGCATTTATCAGGGTTATTGTCTCATGAGCGGATACATATTTGAATGTATTTAG
AAAAATAAACAAATAGGGGTTCCGCGCACATTTCCCCGAAAAGTGCCACCTGACGTCGACGGATCGGGAG
ATCAACTTGTTTATTGCAGCTTATAATGGTTACAAATAAAGCAATAGCATCACAAATTTCACAAATAAAG
CATTTTTTTCACTGCATTCTAGTTGTGGTTTGTCCAAACTCATCAATGTATCTTATCATGTCTGGATCAA
CTGGATAACTCAAGCTAACCAAAATCATCCCAAACTTCCCACCCCATACCCTATTACCACTGCCAATTAC
CTGTGGTTTCATTTACTCTAAACCTGTGATTCCTCTGAATTATTTTCATTTTAAAGAAATTGTATTTGTT
AAATATGTACTACAAACTTAGTAGT
Features (pLannotate 1.2.2; 34 found; start..end, strand, type, name):
    377..634     +  LTR            5' LTR (truncated): truncated 5' long terminal repeat (LTR) from HIV-1
    681..806     +  misc_feature   HIV-1 Ψ: packaging signal of human immunodeficiency virus type 1
    790..1128    +  CDS            HIV-1 gag (fragment): gag protein from human immunodeficiency virus 1; gag
   1303..1536    +  misc_feature   RRE: The Rev response element (RRE) of HIV-1 allows for Rev-dependent mRNA export from the nucleus to the cytoplasm.
   1913..2013    +  CDS            Rev (fragment): human immunodeficiency virus 1 (HIV-1) Rev protein; rev; enhances nuclear export of unspliced and incompletely spliced viral mRNAs
   2063..2180    +  misc_feature   cPPT/CTS: central polypurine tract and central termination sequence of HIV-1
   2245..2619    -  CDS            BleoR: antibiotic-binding protein; Sh ble from Streptoalloteichus hindustanus; confers resistance to bleomycin, phleomycin, and Zeocin™
   2639..2686    -  promoter       EM7 promoter: synthetic bacterial promoter&nbsp
   2713..2991    +  promoter       tight TRE promoter (fragment): Tet-responsive promoter PTight, consisting of seven tet operator sequences followed by the minimal CMV promoter
   3014..3904    +  CDS            HaloTag®: modified bacterial dehalogenase that forms covalent bonds with chloroalkane derivatives
   3920..4672    +  CDS            CBX7: CBX7_HUMAN - Experimental evidence at protein level: Swiss-Prot protein existence level 1. Component of a Polycomb group (PcG) multiprotein PRC1-like complex, a complex class required to maintain the transcriptionally repressive state of many genes, including Hox genes, throughout development. PcG PRC1 complex acts via chromatin remodeling and modification of histones; it mediates monoubiquitination of histone H2A 'Lys-119', rendering chromatin heritably changed in its expressibility. Promotes histone H3 trimethylation at 'Lys-9' (H3K9me3). Binds to trimethylated lysine residues in histones, a
   4686..5897    +  promoter       UbC promoter: human ubiquitin C promoter
   5916..6623    +  CDS            rtTA3: reverse tetracycline transactivator 3 activates expression from Tet-responsive promoters in the presence of doxycycline
   6646..7218    +  misc_feature   IRES: internal ribosome entry site (IRES) of the encephalomyocarditis virus (EMCV)
   7227..7823    +  CDS            PuroR: puromycin N-acetyltransferase; pac from Streptomyces alboniger; confers resistance to puromycin
   7839..8427    +  misc_feature   WPRE: woodchuck hepatitis virus posttranscriptional regulatory element
   8444..8632    +  CDS            nef (fragment): NEF_HV1Z2 - Experimental evidence at protein level: Swiss-Prot protein existence level 1. Extracellular Nef protein targets CD4(+) T-lymphocytes for apoptosis by interacting with CXCR4 surface receptors. From Human immunodeficiency virus type 1 group M subtype D (isolate Z2/CDC-Z34) (HIV-1).
   8634..8867    +  LTR            3' LTR (ΔU3): self-inactivating 3' long terminal repeat (LTR) from HIV-1
   8974..9198    +  polyA_signal   bGH poly(A) signal: bovine growth hormone polyadenylation signal
   9202..9223    +  promoter       SV40 promoter (fragment): SV40 enhancer and early promoter
   9244..9672    +  rep_origin     f1 ori (sequence partly withheld): f1 bacteriophage origin of replication; arrow indicates direction of (+) strand synthesis
   9686..10015   +  promoter       SV40 promoter: SV40 enhancer and early promoter
  10064..11093   +  CDS            HygR (fragment): aminoglycoside phosphotransferase from E. coli; aph(4)-Ia; confers resistance to hygromycin
  11103..11228   +  CDS            ble (fragment): BLE_KLEPN - Experimental evidence at protein level: Swiss-Prot protein existence level 1. Binding protein with a strong affinity to the bleomycin family of antibiotics. Binds to CL990; an antimitotic-antibiotic compound. From Klebsiella pneumoniae.
  11223..11344   +  polyA_signal   SV40 poly(A) signal: SV40 polyadenylation signal
  11415..11437   -  protein_bind   lac operator (fragment): The lac repressor binds to the lac operator to inhibit transcription in E. coli. This inhibition can be relieved by adding lactose or isopropyl-β-D-thiogalactopyranoside (IPTG). lac repressor encoded by lacI
  11441..11471   -  promoter       lac promoter: promoter for the E. coli lac operon
  11486..11507   -  protein_bind   CAP binding site: CAP binding activates transcription in the presence of cAMP. E. coli catabolite activator protein
  11520..11612   -  CDS            lacI (fragment): lac repressor; lacI; The lac repressor binds to the lac operator to inhibit transcription in E. coli. This inhibition can be relieved by adding lactose or isopropyl-β-D-thiogalactopyranoside (IPTG).
  11795..12383   -  rep_origin     ori: high-copy-number ColE1/pMB1/pBR322/pUC origin of replication
  12554..13414   -  CDS            AmpR: β-lactamase; bla; confers resistance to ampicillin, carbenicillin, and related antibiotics
  13415..13519   -  promoter       AmpR promoter: bla
  13567..13701   +  polyA_signal   SV40 poly(A) signal: SV40 polyadenylation signal
  13868..329     +  CDS            nef (fragment) (across the origin): NEF_HV1BR - Experimental evidence at protein level: Swiss-Prot protein existence level 1. Extracellular Nef protein targets CD4(+) T-lymphocytes for apoptosis by interacting with CXCR4 surface receptors (PubMed:14990729). From Human immunodeficiency virus type 1 group M subtype B (isolate BRU/LAI) (HIV-1).
