[The description below was written by a language model from this plasmid's Addgene catalogue record and pLannotate feature annotations shown in this document.]
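Description:
pTRIPZ (M)-HT-Cbx7 is a 13.9 kb HIV-1-based lentiviral vector, built on a modified pTRIPZ backbone, for expressing human Polycomb protein CBX7 fused at its N terminus to HaloTag in mammalian cells. It is maintained in E. coli through a high-copy ColE1/pUC-type origin with ampicillin resistance. An f1 origin is also present, as is an EM7-driven bleomycin/Zeocin resistance gene placed in reverse orientation inside the viral region. The transfer cassette is flanked by a truncated 5' LTR and a self-inactivating ΔU3 3' LTR. It carries the Ψ packaging signal, RRE and cPPT/CTS for genome packaging, Rev-dependent export and efficient transduction, with a WPRE upstream of the 3' LTR to boost transcript expression.

The catalogue lists the promoter as CMV, but the annotation shows the HaloTag-CBX7 reading frame sitting downstream of a tight TRE promoter fragment, which consists of tet operator repeats joined to a minimal CMV promoter. Expression is therefore expected to be doxycycline-inducible rather than constitutive. The same provirus supplies the inducer machinery: a human UbC promoter drives rtTA3, followed by an EMCV IRES and the puromycin resistance gene. Transduced cells can therefore be selected with puromycin and already contain the transactivator needed to switch on the fusion. Outside the LTRs, the annotation also detects an SV40 promoter with a hygromycin resistance fragment and other backbone remnants, although the record lists only puromycin as the mammalian marker.

HaloTag binds chloroalkane ligands covalently, so the fusion can be labelled with fluorescent dyes or captured on affinity resins. This suits the construct to studying CBX7 and PRC1-type complexes at controlled expression levels, though the record itself states only that it expresses the fusion in mammalian cells.
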