Addgene plasmid #82515: pTRIPZ (M)-HT-Cbx7
Purpose: Lentivirus vector. Expresses Halotag-Cbx7 fusion proteins in mammalian cells.
Depositing lab: Xiaojun Ren. Depositing organization: University of Colorado, Denver.
Backbone
  Vector backbone: pTRIPZ (M)
  Total vector size (bp): 13868
  Vector type: Mammalian Expression, Lentiviral
  Selectable markers: Puromycin
Growth in bacteria
  Bacterial resistance: Ampicillin, 100 μg/mL
  Growth temperature: 37°C
  Growth strain: NEB Stable
  Copy number: High Copy
Gene/Insert
  Gene/Insert name: Chromobox Homolog 7 (alt name: Cbx7)
  Species: H. sapiens (human)
  Insert size (bp): 756
  GenBank ID: NM_175709
  Entrez Gene: CBX7
  Promoter: cmv
  Tag / fusion protein: HaloTag (N terminal on insert)
  Cloning method: Restriction Enzyme; 5′ cloning site EcoR1 (unknown if destroyed); 3′ cloning site Mlu1 (unknown if destroyed)
  Sequencing primers: 5′ CAACCCGGACCTGATCGGCAGCGAG; 3′ ctcctcacggcgagcgctgccacgt
Terms and licenses: Academic/Nonprofit Terms; Industry Terms: Not Available to Industry
How to cite: pTRIPZ (M)-HT-Cbx7 was a gift from Xiaojun Ren (Addgene plasmid # 82515 ; http://n2t.net/addgene:82515 ; RRID:Addgene_82515)
