>Addgene plasmid #82515 | pTRIPZ (M)-HT-Cbx7 | depositor partial sequence | sequence record 156791 | Cbx7
ATGGAGCTGTCAGCCATCGGCGAGCAGGTGTTCGCCGTGGAGAGCATCCGGAAGAAGCGCGTGCGGAAGG
GTAAAGTCGAGTATCTGGTGAAGTGGAAAGGATGGCCCCCAAAGTACAGCACGTGGGAGCCAGAAGAGCA
CATCTTGGACCCCCGCCTCGTCATGGCCTACGAGGAGAAGGAGGAGAGAGACCGAGCATCGGGGTATAGG
AAGAGAGGTCCGAAACCCAAGCGGCTTCTGCTGCAGCGGCTGTACAGCATGGACCTGCGGAGCTCCCACA
AGGCCAAGGGCAAGGAGAAGCTCTGCTTCTCCCTGACGTGCCCACTCGGCAGCGGGAGCCCTGAGGGGGT
GGTCAAGGCGGGGGCACCTGAGCTGGTGGACAAGGGCCCCTTGGTGCCCACCCTGCCCTTCCCGCTCCGC
AAGCCCCGAAAGGCCCACAAGTACCTGCGGCTCTCGCGCAAGAAGTTCCCGCCCCGCGGGCCCAACCTGG
AGAGCCACAGCCATCGACGGGAGCTCTTCCTGCAGGAGCCACCGGCCCCAGACGTCCTGCAGGCGGCTGG
CGAGTGGGAGCCTGCTGCGCAGCCCCCTGAAGAGGAGGCAGATGCCGACCTGGCCGAGGGGCCCCCTCCC
TGGACACCTGCGCTCCCCTCAAGTGAGGTGACCGTGACCGACATCACCGCCAACTCCATCACCGTCACCT
TCCGCGAGGCCCAGGCAGCTGAGGGCTTCTTCCGAGACCGCAGTGGGAAGTTCTGA
