>Addgene plasmid #82515 | pTRIPZ (M)-HT-Cbx7 | addgene partial sequence | sequence record 164666 | LNCX 5'-AGCTCGTTTAGTGAACCGTCAGATC-3'
CACCATGGCAGAAATCGGTACTGGCTTTCCATTCGACCCCCATTATGTGGAAGTCCTGGGCGAGCGCATG
CACTACGTCGATGTTGGTCCGCGCGATGGCACCCCTGTGCTGTTCCTGCACGGTAACCCGACCTCCTCCT
ACGTGTGGCGCAACATCATCCCGCATGTTGCACCGACCCATCGCTGCATTGCTCCAGACCTGATCGGTAT
GGGCAAATCCGACAAACCAGACCTGGGTTATTTCTTCGACGACCACGTCCGCTTCATGGATGCCTTCATC
GAAGCCCTGGGTCTGGAAGAGGTCGTCCTGGTCATTCACGACTGGGGCTCCGCTCTGGGTTTCCACTGGG
CCAAGCGCAATCCAGAGCGCGTCAAAGGTATTGCATTTATGGAGTTCATCCGCCCTATCCCGACCTGGGA
CGAATGGCCAGAATTTGCCCGCGAGACCTTCCAGGCCTTCCGCACCACCGACGTCGGCCGCAAGCTGATC
ATCGATCAGAACGTTTTTATCGAGGGTACGCTGCCGATGGGTGTCGTCCGCCCGCTGACTGAAGTCGAGA
TGGACCATTACCGCGAGCCGTTCCTGAATCCTGTTGACCGCGAGCCACTGTGGCGCTTCCCAAACGAGCT
GCCAATCGCCGGTGAGCCAGCGAACATCGTCGCGCTGGTCGAAGAATACATGGACTGGCTGCACCAGTCC
CCTGTCCCGAAGCTGCTGTTCTGGGGCACCCCAGGCGTTCTGATCCCACCGGCCGAAGCCGCTCGCCTGG
CCAAAAGCCTGCCTAACTGCAAGGCTGTGGACATCGGCCCGGGTCTGAATCTGCTGCAAGAAGACAACCC
GGACCTGATCGGCAGCGAGATCGCGCGCTGGCTGTCGACGCTCGAGATTTCCGGCGCGAATTCACTTGCT
ATGGAGCTGTCAGCCATCGGCGAGCAGGTGTTCGCCGTGGAGAGCATCCGGAAGAAGCGCGTGCG
