>Addgene plasmid #82515 | pTRIPZ (M)-HT-Cbx7 | addgene partial sequence | sequence record 164668 | hUBCpro-R 5'-CTAAGGCCGAGTCTTATGAGCAG-3'
CGTCCGGGCGGAAGGATCAGGACGCTCGCTGCGCCCTTCGTCTGACGTGGCAGCGCTCGCCGTGAGGAGG
GGGGCGCCCGCGGGAGGCGCCAAAACCCGGCGCGGAGGCCACGCGTCCGCTCAGAACTTCCCACTGCGGT
CTCGGAAGAAGCCCTCAGCTGCCTGGGCCTCGCGGAAGGTGACGGTGATGGAGTTGGCGGTGATGTCGGT
CACGGTCACCTCACTTGAGGGGAGCGCAGGTGTCCAGGGAGGGGGCCCCTCGGCCAGGTCGGCATCTGCC
TCCTCTTCAGGGGGCTGCGCAGCAGGCTCCCACTCGCCAGCCGCCTGCAGGACGTCTGGGGCCGGTGGCT
CCTGCAGGAAGAGCTCCCGTCGATGGCTGTGGCTCTCCAGGTTGGGCCCGCGGGGCGGGAACTTCTTGCG
CGAGAGCCGCAGGTACTTGTGGGCCTTTCGGGGCTTGCGGAGCGGGAAGGGCAGGGTGGGCACCAAGGGG
CCCTTGTCCACCAGCTCAGGTGCCCCCGCCTTGACCACCCCCTCAGGGCTCCCGCTGCCGAGTGGGCACG
TCAGGGAGAAGCAGAGCTTCTCCTTGCCCTTGGCCTTGTGGGAGCTCCGCAGGTCCATGCTGTACAGCCG
CTGCAGCAGAAGCCGCTTGGGTTTCGGACCTCTCTTCCTATACCCCGATGCTCGGTCTCTCTCCTCCTTC
TCCTCGTAGGCCATGACGAGGCGGGGGTCCAAGATGTGCTCTTCTGGCTCCCACGTGCTGTACTTTGGGG
GCCATCCTTTCCACTTCACCAGATACTCGACTTTACCCTTCCGCACGCGCTTCTTCCGGATGCTCTCCAC
GGCGAACACCTGCTCGCCGATGGCTGACAGCTCCATAGCAAGTGAATTCGCGCCGGAAATCTCGAGCGTC
GACAGCCAGCGCGCGATCTCGCTGCCGATCAGGTCCGGGTTGTCTTCTTGCAGCAGATTCAGACC
